Addgene plasmid #148907: pAc5.1B-EGFP-DmGIGYF-Y58AY60AM65A_AH
Purpose: Insect Expression of DmGIGYF
Depositing lab: Elisa Izaurralde. Depositing organization: Max Planck Institute for Developmental Biology. Publication: Direct role for the Drosophila GIGYF protein in 4EHP-mediated mRNA repression. Ruscica V, Bawankar P, Peter D, Helms S, Igreja C, Izaurralde E. Nucleic Acids Res. 2019 Jul 26;47(13):7035-7048. doi: 10.1093/nar/gkz429. PubMed 31114929.
Backbone
  Vector backbone: Unknown
  Vector type: Insect Expression
Growth in bacteria
  Bacterial resistance: Ampicillin, 100 μg/mL
  Growth temperature: 37°C
  Growth strain: DH5alpha
  Copy number: Low Copy
Gene/Insert
  Gene/Insert name: DmGIGYF
  Species: D. melanogaster (fly)
  Mutation: one silent mutation compared to the sequence given by isoform G NCBI:NM_001169356 or Uniprot.:Q7KQM6
  Entrez Gene: Gyf (a.k.a. Dmel_CG11148, CG11148, Dmel\CG11148, Q7KQM6)
  Cloning method: Unknown
Terms and licenses: Academic/Nonprofit Terms; Industry Terms: Not Available to Industry
Depositor comments: Plasmids from this collection were made available to the research community and donated after the lab closed. Please note that the sequence provided by the depositing laboratory may be theoretical/predicted or based on Sanger sequencing results. There may be discrepancies between sequencing results obtained by Addgene and the depositor sequence. If an Addgene verified sequence is not available, please contact before placing your order to request that our lab fully sequence the plasmid.
How to cite: pAc5.1B-EGFP-DmGIGYF-Y58AY60AM65A_AH was a gift from Elisa Izaurralde (Addgene plasmid # 148907)
