[The description below was written by a language model from this plasmid's Addgene catalogue record and pLannotate feature annotations shown in this document.]
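Description:
pAc5.1B-EGFP-DmGIGYF-Y58AY60AM65A_AH is a 10.8 kb insect expression plasmid for producing a GFP-tagged form of the Drosophila melanogaster GIGYF protein (gene Gyf, CG11148). The catalogue lists the backbone as unknown, although the name and annotated parts point to a pAc5.1-type vector. It is propagated in E. coli through a ColE1/pUC-type origin and selected with ampicillin via the β-lactamase gene and its own promoter. The catalogue describes it as low copy even though the annotated origin is of the high-copy class. Short fragments annotated as a tetracycline resistance gene and SV40 large T antigen appear to be non-functional backbone remnants.

The expression cassette is driven by the Drosophila actin 5C (Ac5) promoter, which gives strong constitutive transcription in fly cells. It directs an EGFP coding sequence followed closely by the roughly 4.7 kb Gyf open reading frame, consistent with an N-terminal EGFP fusion. A vector-derived V5 epitope sequence lies downstream of the insert, but the record does not show whether it is translated in frame with the fusion or preceded by a stop codon. An SV40 polyadenylation signal is annotated after the cassette.

The construct name indicates alanine substitutions at Y58, Y60 and M65, though the catalogue mutation field mentions only one silent change relative to the isoform G reference, and neither the effect of these substitutions nor the meaning of the "AH" suffix is stated. GIGYF is a core component of the 4EHP-GYF2 translational repressor complex, bridging 4EHP to decapping and deadenylation factors. The plasmid comes from work on 4EHP-mediated mRNA repression, so it most likely serves as a mutant for comparison with wild-type protein in such studies. The depositor sequence may be theoretical rather than fully verified.
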