Features (pLannotate 1.2.2; 10 found; start..end, strand, type, name):
     56..2568    +  promoter       Ac5 promoter: Drosophila melanogaster actin 5C promoter
   2588..3304    +  CDS            EGFP: EGFP is a basic (constitutively fluorescent) green fluorescent protein published in 1996, derived from Aequorea victoria. It is reported to be a rapidly-maturing weak dimer with moderate acid sensitivity.
   3320..8041    +  CDS            Gyf: GGYF1_DROME - Experimental evidence at protein level: Swiss-Prot protein existence level 1. Key component of the 4EHP-GYF2 complex, a multiprotein complex that acts as a repressor of translation initiation (PubMed:31114929). In the 4EHP-GYF2 complex, promotes translational repression and decay of mRNA targets by recruiting and bridging the association of the 4EHP complex with decapping effector proteins, such as me31B and Patr-1, and the deadenylation CCR4-NOT complex (PubMed:31114929). Involved in regulating starvation-induced, developmental and physiological autophagy, which is critical for
   8099..8140    +  CDS            V5 tag: epitope tag from simian virus 5
   8240..8374    -  polyA_signal   SV40 poly(A) signal: SV40 polyadenylation signal
   8397..8481    -  CDS            large T antigen (fragment): large T antigen from SV40 (simian virus 40)
   8482..8952    +  CDS            TcR (fragment): tetracycline efflux protein; tet; confers resistance to tetracycline
   8996..9584    -  rep_origin     ori: high-copy-number ColE1/pMB1/pBR322/pUC origin of replication
   9755..10615   -  CDS            AmpR: β-lactamase; bla; confers resistance to ampicillin, carbenicillin, and related antibiotics
  10616..10720   -  promoter       AmpR promoter: bla
>Addgene plasmid #148907 | pAc5.1B-EGFP-DmGIGYF-Y58AY60AM65A_AH | depositor full sequence | sequence record 291355 | Full Sequence
CTTCAAGGAATTAATTCTATATTCTAAAAACACAAATGATACTTCTAAAAAAAATCATGAATGGCATCAA
CTCTGAATCAAATCTTTGCAGATGCACCTACTTCTCATTTCCACTGTCACATCATTTTTCCAGATCTCGC
TGCCTGTTATGTGGCCCACAAACCAAGACACGTTTTATGGCCATTAAAGCTGGCTGATCGTCGCCAAACA
CCAAATACATATCAATATGTACATTCGAGAAAGAAGCGATCAAAGAAGCGTCTTCGGGCGAGTAGGAGAA
TGCGGAGGAGAAGGAGAACGAGCTGATCTAGTATCTCTCCACAATCCAATGCCAACTGACCAACTGGCCA
TATTCGGAGCAATTTGAAGCCAATTTCCATCGCCTGGCGATCGCTCCATTCTTGGCTATATGTTTTTCAC
CGTTCCCGGGGCCATTTTCAAAGACTCGTCGGTAAGATAAGATTGTGTCACTCGCTGTCTCTCTTCATTT
GTCGAAGAATGCTGAGGAATTTCGCGATGACGTCGGCGAGTATTTTGAAGAATGAGAATAATTTGTATTT
ATACGAAAATCAGTTAGTGGAATTTTCTACAAAAACATGTTATCTATAGATAATTTTGTTGCAAAATATG
TTGACTATGACAAAGATTGTATGTATATACCTTTAATGTATTCTCATTTTCTTATGTATTTATAATGGCA
ATGATGATACTGATGATATTTTAAGATGATGCCAGACCACAGGCTGATTTCTGCGTCTTTTGCCGAACGC
AGTGCATGTGCGGTTGTTGTTTTTTGGAATAGTTTCAATTTTCGGACTGTCCGCTTTGATTTCAGTTTCT
TGGCTTATTCAAAAAGCAAAGTAAAGCCAAAAAAGCGAGATGGCAATACCAAATGCGGCAAAACGGTAGT
GGAAGGAAAGGGGTGCGGGGCAGCGGAAGGAAGGGTGGGGCGGGGCGTGGCGGGGTCTGTGGCTGGGCGC
GACGTCACCGACGTTGGAGCCACTCCTTTGACCATGTGTGCGTGTGTGTATTATTCGTGTCTCGCCACTC
GCCGGTTGTTTTTTTCTTTTTATCTCGCTCTCTCTAGCGCCATCTCGTACGCATGCTCAACGCACCGCAT
GTTGCCGTGTCCTTTATGCGTCATTTTGGCTCGAAATAGGCAATTATTTAAACAAAGATTAGTCAACGAA
AACGCTAAAATAAATAAGTCTACAATATGGTTACTTATTGCCATGTGTGTGCAGCCAACGATAGCAACAA
AAGCAACAACACAGTGGCTTTCCCTCTTTCACTTTTTGTTTGCAAGCGCGTGCGAGCAAGACGGCACGAC
CGGCAAACGCAATTACGCTGACAAAGAGCAGACGAAGTTTTGGCCGAAAAACATCAAGGCGCCTGATACG
AATGCATTTGCAATAACAATTGCGATATTTAATATTGTTTATGAAGCTGTTTGACTTCAAAACACACAAA
AAAAAAAATAAAACAAATTATTTGAAAGAGAATTAGGAATCGGACAGCTTATCGTTACGGGCTAACAGCA
CACCGAGACGAAATAGCTTACCTGACGTCACAGCCTCTGGAAGAACTGCCGCCAAGCAGAGAGAGAGAGA
AAAAGAGGGAGAGCAGCTTAGACCGCATGTGCTTGTGTGTGAGGCGTCTCTCTCTTCGTCTCCTGTTTGC
GCAAACGCATAGACTGCACTGAGAAAATCGATTACCTATTTTTTATGAATGAATATTTGCACTATTACTA
TTCAAAACTATTAAGATAGCAATCACATTCAATAGCCAAATACTATACCACCTGAGCGATGCAACGAAAT
GATCAATTTGAGCAAAAATGCTGCATATTTAGGACGGCATCATTATAGAAATGCTTCTTGCTGTGTACTT
TTCTCTCGTCTGGCAGCTGTTTCGCCGTTATTGTTAAAACCGGCTTAAGTTAGGTGTGTTTTCTACGACT
AGTGATGCCCCTACTAGAAGATGTGTGTTGCACAAATGTCCCTGAATAACCAATTTGAAGTGCAGATAGC
AGTAAACGTAAGCTAATATGAATATTATTTAACTGTAATGTTTTAATATCGCTGGACATTACTAATAAAC
CCACTATAAACACATGTACATATGTATGTTTTGGCATACAATGAGTAGTTGGGGAAAAAATGTGTAAAAG
CACCGTGACCATCACAGCATAAAGATAACCAGCTGAAGTATCGAATATGAGTAACCCCCAAATTGAATCA
CATGCCGCAACTGATAGGACCCATGGAAGTACACTCTTCATGGCGATATACAAGACACACACAAGCACGA
ACACCCAGTTGCGGAGGAAATTCTCCGTAAATGAAAACCCAATCGGCGAACAATTCATACCCATATATGG
TAAAAGTTTTGAACGCGACTTGAGAGCGGAGAGCATTGCGGCTGATAAGGTTTTAGCGCTAAGCGGGCTT
TATAAAACGGGCTGCGGGACCAGTTTTCATATCACTACCGTTTGAGTTCTTGTGCTGTGTGGATACTCCT
CCCGACACAAAGCCGCTCCATCAGCCAGCAGTCGTCTAATCCAGAGACCCCGGATCGGGGTACCAACATG
GTGAGCAAGGGCGAGGAGCTGTTCACCGGGGTGGTGCCCATCCTGGTCGAGCTGGACGGCGACGTAAACG
GCCACAAGTTCAGCGTGTCCGGCGAGGGCGAGGGCGATGCCACCTACGGCAAGCTGACCCTGAAGTTCAT
CTGCACCACCGGCAAGCTGCCCGTGCCCTGGCCCACCCTCGTGACCACCCTGACCTACGGCGTGCAGTGC
TTCAGCCGCTACCCCGACCACATGAAGCAGCACGACTTCTTCAAGTCCGCCATGCCCGAAGGCTACGTCC
AGGAGCGCACCATCTTCTTCAAGGACGACGGCAACTACAAGACCCGCGCCGAGGTGAAGTTCGAGGGCGA
CACCCTGGTGAACCGCATCGAGCTGAAGGGCATCGACTTCAAGGAGGACGGCAACATCCTGGGGCACAAG
CTGGAGTACAACTACAACAGCCACAACGTCTATATCATGGCCGACAAGCAGAAGAACGGCATCAAGGTGA
ACTTCAAGATCCGCCACAACATCGAGGACGGCAGCGTGCAGCTCGCCGACCACTACCAGCAGAACACCCC
CATCGGCGACGGCCCCGTGCTGCTGCCCGACAACCACTACCTGAGCACCCAGTCCGCCCTGAGCAAAGAC
CCCAACGAGAAGCGCGATCACATGGTCCTGCTGGAGTTCGTGACCGCCGCCGGGATCACTCTCGGCATGG
ACGAGCTGTACAAGCCAAGCTTGAATTCTATGACAGATTCAATGAAATTTGGCCCGGAATGGTTGCGCAA
TATGTCAGCCGAGCCTTCGGGCTCTCCCAGTACCTACAACGTTGGTAATGCAGCTCAAAACAATTCGATT
GGAGGGCACAACCTGGGAAACAACACGGCGGCATCCGCTTCCCGTAATCTATTTCCAGAAGCCCGGGCCG
GACGCGAGGAAGCGCTGTCCTTGTTCGATCGGAACTGCCTACTGCCGCAGATCCTGCCATCGTTCAAAAA
GCTCTTCGTGGAAAAGGTTCAGTGCCCTCTTGCACTGACACCGAGCTCCGAGGAGGACATCAACCAAAAC
TCACTTGGCAATAACTCTCGTCCTGCCTGGTTGCAGCGCTCGCCCAGTGGATTTGGTAGTGCCTCCCGAG
GCTCTGGACGTGGTGGAACCGTTGACCGGGGACGGATGCGCGGAAAATCGGCCTATCATCCGATATACCA
ACGCCCAAGCGGTCTATATGATGAAAGCTTATCGGTTATATCAAAGGCCGAACGCACATGGAGCGACCGC
AACGGAACTGGAGATTCTGCGGCAACCACCACCTCCACTAGTGGCTCTGGTGCTCTAGATTGGAATGGAA
CTCCAAGCTCAAGTCCTCGAAAAGATTATTCTAATAATCATCGCAACTTGGAAAACTGGCGACGAACACG
TAACGAAGATGGATCCGGTGATGGTCCATCCTCCAGCGGTTCCATGAGCGGACCCGATATTGCTGGTTGG
CGGAGCGGTGTCGTCGGTGGAAGTACAAACGCAGGTTTTGGTACCAATAGCCATCGGTGGGGAAGATCTA
CAAGCTGGCGTGATGAAGATCCTAGCGTCGACAATGCAGCTAGTTTACAACGCTCAATTTCAACAGTTGC
GACTTTAAGTACAGATCGGACTGGAAACAATAAAGGATCTGGAATCGGAGCTGCAGAGGGAGTAGGGAGC
ATATCGCACCCACGGTTGTCGAGTTCTAAAATATCTCAATTATGGACTGTTAATAATGCAGCCGGTGTTG
ATGCCGACGAAAATCTACCCGAATGGGCAATTGAAAATCCATCGAAATTGGGTGGCAGTTTTGATGCTAG
TGGAGCCTTTCATGGAGATACTGATCTAAAACCTATCAAAAGTTCGCATAATACTTTAAAAACCAAAAGC
TTAGACTCCTATGACGATGTAAAAAGACCGAAAAGTAAAGACCTGTCTGATCCAGATAGTGGAAACGATA
TAACTCCAGAAACCTCATTAACGAAAGATACCAATACAACAGCTGTGCAAGAAGAAGTTGAAAGCAGTTT
ATCTCCAATAAGCTCTACAACGACAAAGGAAGTGATCCATGGAGATATTTCAGATCGGATTAAAGAGGTC
GCCGATGAAGTAGAAAAACTTATAATGGATGATGATCATAAAATCTCTTCGAATCAAAGCCAACATCAAA
ATCATGACGGGTTTACAGCTGCACTTCCAAGAATGGCAGACATTGAGATAAACGTAAAACCGAGTGTTAC
AGCAGTGCATCGGCAAGCACCTTCCACCATGCCTATACAAATTACCCCTACAATTACAGATGTCGCTCCA
CCATCCCATGCAGTTGTGTCGTTTTCGGATCATGAGACAATGCAACACCATAACATGCACCACCTGCCAC
AATTTCCAATGATTCCTACACCGCATATCATCACTCCAAATCTAAACGAATTGTGGTTTTACCGGGATCC
GCAGGCAAATGTTCAGGGGCCATTTAGTGCCGTTGAGATGACGGAATGGTATCGCGCTGGCTACTTTAAT
GAGAACCTGTTTGTACGCCGGTACTCTGATAATAGGTTTAGACCGCTGGGAGAGCTTATAAAATTTTGTC
ATGGTAACATGCCATTTACGCACAGTCACCTACTTCCATCTCCGATAGAACTAGAGAACATTCCTGTTGG
TCAAATACCAGCCCCTCTAACGGCGTCACTTTCAATTACACCCCATAAGCCATCACCGATTCCTATCGCA
CTTTCTGTTGTTGAACAGCAGTTGCAGCAACAAAGAGATGAGCAACTAAAGGCAAATGTTACAGCAACAG
CTGAAGCTCTACGTGCTGCAATAAAAGGAAGTTTTGGCGGAAATAGCATTGGTAATACGTCTCATTTGCT
TACAATGCGGTTTCAAATGCTACAGGATCAGTACATACAGCACCAGGAATACCAAATACTAGCTGAGCTA
TCCAAAAATGAATGCTTTCAACGTCTTTCGGCTGTCGAGCAAGAAACAGTTGTTCGTCGGAAAGTTCAAT
TGCTGGGTCTTCCTGAGTATTTGATCAGCTTAAACGGATTAAGCAATTCTTTGTCCGTACTGAACCCCGT
TGCCGGTAGACAGTTGTACAGGGCAGTGGTTGAGCACGCCAAGAAGGATCAACAACATATTTTTGCAAAC
ACCGAGCAACAACGTTCAGTGGGAAATTTACTGGATGCTAATAATTTCATTCTAAATGCCCAAATAATGA
TTCAGCAATCGCAGCAAGAGGTAGGTCCCTTGGTATCATCCGTGGATTGTATTATGCAAGGTGGAACTGC
AGCTGACCTAAATAAGCCGAATGAAATACCGAGGAATGAGTTAGACTTAATTAATGAATATAACTTACGG
ATGCTGTTGCGTGGCCAACCAACAAGTACTCAACAGCAACCACCTGCGCTGACGAACTCAGCTACCGAAA
ATCTCCCTGGAGTTGATTTTTTAACTGAAACACAATTGTTAGAGCGGCAAAACTTGATGATTCCAATCTG
GTTACCCCCTAATAATAATAAGCAACAAGAAACCGACCAACAGTGGGCTGAAATGTCTAATGCGGATGCA
TCATTATGGGAAACGGCCAACTTAAATGAAGAGCGAAATGAAGATCAGCAACTATTAATACAAAAGTCTT
CTGAAGCGTGCTTCGCAGATACAGAAAAAGATGTCAAAATTGCCCAATTATTTCAAGTTCAATCAGGAAA
TGTTGTTAACCACACCGCATTAGAGGAATTAGATCAGTCCCCTCAAAATTTAAAAGGTTCACATAATCAA
AAAATAGTCAAATCCCTTGTTTCCGATATTCAACAGAATCATAATGAGGAACTAAATTCACATCAACACC
AGGTAAAGCAGGCTAACAAGCAGAATCTGAATACAAAACAGAATGCGGCACAGTCAGCCCTAAAGCCAAT
TAATAACGAAAATGATCGCAAACGAGAACAGACAGAAGAAAAAAAAAGGCAAAGAGAGGAACGCAAGCGC
CAGCAATTGGAAGATGATAAACGTCGGGCGTTGAATGAATCTGAAGAACAGACCCGCCAAATTCAAGAGG
AAAAGGAAAGGCAACAGCAAATACAAGCCCAACGTCGAAAGGCATTGTTGGGCAATGTCCATTCTCTATC
AGTTCAAAATGGGATGTCAGGAACATTAGCGTCTGCACAAAGCAAGAAGAACGACGATGCCAAAACAGCA
GAACCCCAAGTATCCTCGCGCTTGCCGTCTACATCCGTAGCGCCTTGGTCTTTTCAGTTGCAAAATTCTA
TGAGATCGGCGCCTGGTCTGGCAGAAATACAAAAGGCAGAACGTCGAGAGCGTCGCGCAGACCAACAGCG
ACATCAAGAGCTATTAGACAAGCAATTGCGTGCCAATGCCGCAGCTGCGGCTGAAGCCAACGATGCTTTG
CTTAAATGGCAGTCAACACCAGCGTCGGCGCCCGTAATGAGTCTCGCCGAAATTCAAGCAGAAGAGGCAA
GGCGGTTGGCCAATGACCTTGTGGATCGGCAGCGTCGACGAGAACTGGAACATCACCAACAAGCTCCTTT
GTCATCAGCGGTTTTGGTTACGAGTGCAACTTCCAACATCTGGGGTAACGCCAATAAAGCATGGAGTTCG
TCCGCTGCTCAATCACTTTCGTTAAAAACAAGTTCTGGAACTGGTCTGTGGGACGAACCGAATCCATTAG
GTTCTAATGGATCTGGAACAAGCGGTACCTCATCCGTAACTGCGGCGGCAGTCTTGGCAGGAGGATTAAA
CTCAGCTAATAAATCCACTCTGCAAGCTCAAAATAAGTCGTCGGCTTTATTTGCATCGCCTCGAAATTTG
CGCAAGAGTCAAACATTGCCAGCCCTTAGTAACCCAGAAAAGTCAAATAAAAATGGACCAGGTCAACGGC
CAGAAAAACAAAAGTTGGCTCAAACTCGTTCAAAGGGTGCCGCTGTCTCAATTGAAGAGAAGGATAGAGA
AAGAAAATTGAATGCAAAAAGCCAGCAAAGCAGCACCGACCAAGCCATTAGCAAGGTTAATGAGTATGAA
AACGAGTTCACTAGCTGGTGCATAAAGAGCCTAGATAATATGTCCGCCAAAGTTGATGTACCCACGTTCG
TTGCATTCTTGCAGGACTTGGAAGCGCCATATGAGGTAAAGGACTATGTCCGAATATACCTTGGCGATGG
AAAAGATTCTTTGGATTTCGCAAAGCAGTTTTTGGAGCGACGTAGCAAATACAAAAGCTTGCAACGTGCC
CAAAAGGCACACAATGACGATATGTGCAAACCAGCTCCTGCCATTACGCCATCTGCGAATGACTATGCCG
ACAGCAAGAACAAACAAAAAAAGATTAAAAAGAATAAGATGACTAAGATGGACGCCCGCATTCTTGGGTT
TTCAGTAACTGCTGCCGAGGGTCGCATAAATGTTGGCATTCGAGACTACGTCGAAGGACCATAAGCAGAT
ATCCAGCACAGTGGCGGCCGCTCGAGTCTAGAGGGCCCGCGGTTCGAAGGTAAGCCTATCCCTAACCCTC
TCCTCGGTCTCGATTCTACGCGTACCGGTCATCATCACCATCACCATTGAGTTTAAACCCGCTGATCAGC
CTCGACTGTGCCTTCTAAGGCCTGAGCTCGCTGATCAGCCTCGATCGAGGATCCAGACATGATAAGATAC
ATTGATGAGTTTGGACAAACCACAACTAGAATGCAGTGAAAAAAATGCTTTATTTGTGAAATTTGTGATG
CTATTGCTTTATTTGTAACCATTATAAGCTGCAATAAACAAGTTAACAACAACAATTGCATTCATTTTAT
GTTTCAGGTTCAGGGGGAGGTGTGGGAGGTTTTTTAAAGCAAGTAAAACCTCTACAAATGTGGTATGGCT
GATTATGATCAGTCGACCGATGCCCTTGAGAGCCTTCAACCCAGTCAGCTCCTTCCGGTGGGCGCGGGGC
ATGACTATCGTCGCCGCACTTATGACTGTCTTCTTTATCATGCAACTCGTAGGACAGGTGCCGGCAGCGC
TCTGGGTCATTTTCGGCGAGGACCGCTTTCGCTGGAGCGCGACGATGATCGGCCTGTCGCTTGCGGTATT
CGGAATCTTGCACGCCCTCGCTCAAGCCTTCGTCACTGGTCCCGCCACCAAACGTTTCGGCGAGAAGCAG
GCCATTATCGCCGGCATGGCGGCCGACGCGCTGGGCTACGTCTTGCTGGCGTTCGCGACGCGAGGCTGGA
TGGCCTTCCCCATTATGATTCTTCTCGCTTCCGGCGGCATCGGGATGCCCGCGTTGCAGGCCATGCTGTC
CAGGCAGGTAGATGACGACCATCAGGGACAGCTTCAAGGATCGCTCGCGGCTCTTACCAGCCAGCAAAAG
GCCAGGAACCGTAAAAAGGCCGCGTTGCTGGCGTTTTTCCATAGGCTCCGCCCCCCTGACGAGCATCACA
AAAATCGACGCTCAAGTCAGAGGTGGCGAAACCCGACAGGACTATAAAGATACCAGGCGTTTCCCCCTGG
AAGCTCCCTCGTGCGCTCTCCTGTTCCGACCCTGCCGCTTACCGGATACCTGTCCGCCTTTCTCCCTTCG
GGAAGCGTGGCGCTTTCTCAATGCTCACGCTGTAGGTATCTCAGTTCGGTGTAGGTCGTTCGCTCCAAGC
TGGGCTGTGTGCACGAACCCCCCGTTCAGCCCGACCGCTGCGCCTTATCCGGTAACTATCGTCTTGAGTC
CAACCCGGTAAGACACGACTTATCGCCACTGGCAGCAGCCACTGGTAACAGGATTAGCAGAGCGAGGTAT
GTAGGCGGTGCTACAGAGTTCTTGAAGTGGTGGCCTAACTACGGCTACACTAGAAGGACAGTATTTGGTA
TCTGCGCTCTGCTGAAGCCAGTTACCTTCGGAAAAAGAGTTGGTAGCTCTTGATCCGGCAAACAAACCAC
CGCTGGTAGCGGTGGTTTTTTTGTTTGCAAGCAGCAGATTACGCGCAGAAAAAAAGGATCTCAAGAAGAT
CCTTTGATCTTTTCTACGGGGTCTGACGCTCAGTGGAACGAAAACTCACGTTAAGGGATTTTGGTCATGA
GATTATCAAAAAGGATCTTCACCTAGATCCTTTTAAATTAAAAATGAAGTTTTAAATCAATCTAAAGTAT
ATATGAGTAAACTTGGTCTGACAGTTACCAATGCTTAATCAGTGAGGCACCTATCTCAGCGATCTGTCTA
TTTCGTTCATCCATAGTTGCCTGACTCCCCGTCGTGTAGATAACTACGATACGGGAGGGCTTACCATCTG
GCCCCAGTGCTGCAATGATACCGCGAGACCCACGCTCACCGGCTCCAGATTTATCAGCAATAAACCAGCC
AGCCGGAAGGGCCGAGCGCAGAAGTGGTCCTGCAACTTTATCCGCCTCCATCCAGTCTATTAATTGTTGC
CGGGAAGCTAGAGTAAGTAGTTCGCCAGTTAATAGTTTGCGCAACGTTGTTGCCATTGCTGCAGGCATCG
TGGTGTCACGCTCGTCGTTTGGTATGGCTTCATTCAGCTCCGGTTCCCAACGATCAAGGCGAGTTACATG
ATCCCCCATGTTGTGCAAAAAAGCGGTTAGCTCCTTCGGTCCTCCGATCGTTGTCAGAAGTAAGTTGGCC
GCAGTGTTATCACTCATGGTTATGGCAGCACTGCATAATTCTCTTACTGTCATGCCATCCGTAAGATGCT
TTTCTGTGACTGGTGAGTACTCAACCAAGTCATTCTGAGAATAGTGTATGCGGCGACCGAGTTGCTCTTG
CCCGGCGTCAACACGGGATAATACCGCGCCACATAGCAGAACTTTAAAAGTGCTCATCATTGGAAAACGT
TCTTCGGGGCGAAAACTCTCAAGGATCTTACCGCTGTTGAGATCCAGTTCGATGTAACCCACTCGTGCAC
CCAACTGATCTTCAGCATCTTTTACTTTCACCAGCGTTTCTGGGTGAGCAAAAACAGGAAGGCAAAATGC
CGCAAAAAAGGGAATAAGGGCGACACGGAAATGTTGAATACTCATACTCTTCCTTTTTCAATATTATTGA
AGCATTTATCAGGGTTATTGTCTCATGAGCGGATACATATTTGAATGTATTTAGAAAAATAAACAAATAG
GGGTTCCGCGCACATTTCCCCGAAAAGTGCCACCTGACGTCTAAGAAACCATTATTATCATGACATTAAC
CTATAAAAATAGGCGTATCACGAGGCCCTTTCGT
